Addgene plasmid #14410: pAG415GPD-Cerulean-ccdB
Purpose: (Empty Backbone)
Depositing lab: Susan Lindquist. Depositing organization: Whitehead Institute for Biomedical Research. Publication: A suite of Gateway cloning vectors for high-throughput genetic analysis in Saccharomyces cerevisiae. Alberti S, Gitler AD, Lindquist S. Yeast. 2007 Oct . 24(10):913-9. 10.1002/yea.1502 PubMed 17583893.
Backbone
  Vector backbone: pRS415
  Vector type: Yeast Expression ; Gateway Destination
  Selectable markers: LEU2
Growth in bacteria
  Bacterial resistance: Chloramphenicol and Ampicillin, 25 & 100 μg/mL
  Growth temperature: 37°C
  Growth strain: ccdB Survival
  Growth instructions: DB3.1, ccdB Survival
  Copy number: Unknown
Gene/Insert
  Gene/Insert name: None
  Tag / fusion protein: Cerulean (N terminal on backbone)
  Cloning method: Gateway Cloning
  Sequencing primers: 5′ EGFP-C
Terms and licenses: Academic/Nonprofit Terms; Industry Terms: Not Available to Industry
Depositor comments: Type of plasmid: CEN. This plasmid contains the Gateway technology from Invitrogen; Invitrogen requires purchasing of Gateway Clonase for carrying out the Gateway recombinational cloning reaction http://www.invitrogen.com Please note that the full plasmid sequence is provided as a reference only, and may not match the exact sequence of the plasmid.
How to cite: pAG415GPD-Cerulean-ccdB was a gift from Susan Lindquist (Addgene plasmid # 14410 ; http://n2t.net/addgene:14410 ; RRID:Addgene_14410)
