[The description below was written by a language model from this plasmid's Addgene catalogue record and pLannotate feature annotations shown in this document.]
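Description:
pAG415GPD-Cerulean-ccdB is an empty Gateway destination vector for protein expression in Saccharomyces cerevisiae, built on the pRS415 shuttle backbone. In yeast it is maintained as a low-copy centromeric plasmid through a CEN6/ARS element and selected by complementation of leucine auxotrophy with the LEU2 marker under its own promoter. In E. coli it replicates from a high-copy ColE1/pUC-type origin and carries the ampicillin resistance gene. An f1 origin and remnants of the pBluescript-derived lac/lacZα region, with flanking T3 and T7 promoters, are also present.

The expression cassette is driven by the strong constitutive GPD (TDH3, glyceraldehyde-3-phosphate dehydrogenase) promoter and ends with the CYC1 terminator. Immediately downstream of the promoter lies the coding sequence for the cyan fluorescent protein Cerulean; the automated annotation labels this ORF as the closely related ECFP variant SCFP3A. It is followed by a Gateway cassette bounded by attR1 and attR2. This cassette contains a chloramphenicol resistance gene and the ccdB gyrase toxin gene, so the unrecombined vector must be propagated in a ccdB-tolerant strain and can be selected with both chloramphenicol and ampicillin.

An LR recombination reaction with an entry clone replaces the CmR/ccdB segment with the gene of interest. Standard E. coli strains then counterselect against unreacted vector. The resulting clone should express the gene as an N-terminal Cerulean fusion. The plasmid belongs to a suite of yeast Gateway vectors designed for high-throughput genetic analysis, and is suited to constitutive expression and fluorescence-based localisation or detection of tagged proteins. The depositor notes that the full sequence is provided for reference only and may not match the physical plasmid exactly.
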