Features (pLannotate 1.2.2; 30 found; start..end, strand, type, name):
     70..573     -  misc_feature   CEN/ARS: S. cerevisiae CEN6 centromere fused to an autonomously replicating sequence
    610..714     +  promoter       AmpR promoter: bla
    715..1575    +  CDS            AmpR: β-lactamase; bla; confers resistance to ampicillin, carbenicillin, and related antibiotics
   1746..2334    +  rep_origin     ori: high-copy-number ColE1/pMB1/pBR322/pUC origin of replication
   2517..2609    +  CDS            lacI (fragment): lac repressor; lacI; The lac repressor binds to the lac operator to inhibit transcription in E. coli. This inhibition can be relieved by adding lactose or isopropyl-β-D-thiogalactopyranoside (IPTG).
   2622..2643    +  protein_bind   CAP binding site: CAP binding activates transcription in the presence of cAMP. E. coli catabolite activator protein
   2658..2688    +  promoter       lac promoter: promoter for the E. coli lac operon
   2696..2712    +  protein_bind   lac operator: The lac repressor binds to the lac operator to inhibit transcription in E. coli. This inhibition can be relieved by adding lactose or isopropyl-β-D-thiogalactopyranoside (IPTG). lac repressor encoded by lacI
   2757..2775    +  promoter       T3 promoter: promoter for bacteriophage T3 RNA polymerase
   2804..3448    +  promoter       GAP promoter: S. cerevisiae TDH3; promoter for glyceraldehyde-3-phosphate dehydrogenase
   3454..3477    +  misc_feature   MCS (fragment): pBluescript multiple cloning site
   3483..4199    +  CDS            SCFP3A: monomeric optimized variant of ECFP (Kremers et al., 2006) mammalian codon-optimized
   4224..4348    +  protein_bind   attR1: mutant version of attR; recombination site for the Gateway® LR reaction LR Clonase™
   4373..4403    +  promoter       lac UV5 promoter: E. coli lac promoter with an "up" mutation
   4427..4456    +  promoter       cat promoter (fragment): promoter of the E. coli cat gene encoding chloramphenicol acetyltransferase
   4457..5116    +  CDS            CmR: chloramphenicol acetyltransferase; cat; confers resistance to chloramphenicol
   5298..5456    +  CDS            ccdA (fragment): CCDA_ECO57 - Also known as H, letA. Experimental evidence at protein level: Swiss-Prot protein existence level 1. Antitoxin component of a type II toxin-antitoxin (TA) system which inhibits the post-segregational killing (PSK) of plasmid-free cells, also referred to as a plasmid addiction system. Binds to and blocks the activity of CcdB; will also remove bound CcdB protein from the CcdB-GyrA complex by forming a CcdA-CcdB complex, a process termed rejuvenation. Functions as a transcriptional corepressor for the ccdAB operon, repression also requires CcdB (By similarity). From Escherichia coli
   5461..5763    +  CDS            ccdB: CCDB_ECOLI - Also known as G, letB, letD. Experimental evidence at protein level: Swiss-Prot protein existence level 1. Toxic component of a type II toxin-antitoxin (TA) system, functioning in plasmid maintainence. Responsible for the post- segregational killing (PSK) of plasmid-free cells, also referred to as a plasmid addiction system. Half-life of over 2 hours. Cell killing by CcdB is accompanied by filamentation, defects in chromosome and plasmid segregation, defects in cell division, formation of anucleate cells, decreased DNA synthesis and plasmid loss. Interferes with the activity of DN
   5807..5931    -  protein_bind   attR2: mutant version of attR; recombination site for the Gateway® LR reaction LR Clonase™
   5938..6185    +  terminator     CYC1 terminator: S. cerevisiae CYC1; transcription terminator for CYC1
   6204..6222    -  promoter       T7 promoter: promoter for bacteriophage T7 RNA polymerase
   6230..6385    +  CDS            lacZα (fragment): LacZα fragment of β-galactosidase; lacZ fragment
   6393..6848    +  rep_origin     f1 ori (sequence partly withheld): f1 bacteriophage origin of replication; arrow indicates direction of (+) strand synthesis
   6849..6901    -  misc_feature   bom (fragment): basis of mobility region from pBR322
   6931..7008    +  CDS            YO192_YEAST (fragment): Experimental evidence at protein level: Swiss-Prot protein existence level 1. From Saccharomyces cerevisiae (strain ATCC 204508 / S288c) (Baker's yeast).
   7148..7552    +  promoter       LEU2 promoter: S. cerevisiae LEU2
   7565..8659    +  CDS            LEU2: 3-isopropylmalate dehydrogenase, required for leucine biosynthesis; S. cerevisiae LEU2; yeast auxotrophic marker
   9021..9122    -  CDS            NFS1 (fragment): NFS1_YEAST - Also known as SPL1 From Saccharomyces cerevisiae (strain ATCC 204508 / S288c) (Baker's yeast).
   9135..9185    -  misc_feature   bom (fragment): basis of mobility region from pBR322
   9287..1       -  CDS            rop (fragment) (across the origin): Rop protein, which maintains plasmids at low copy number; rop
>Addgene plasmid #14410 | pAG415GPD-Cerulean-ccdB | depositor full sequence | sequence record 8073 | Author sequence
GACGAAAGGGCCTCGTGATACGCCTATTTTTATAGGTTAATGTCATGATAATAATGGTTTCTTAGGACGG
ATCGCTTGCCTGTAACTTACACGCGCCTCGTATCTTTTAATGATGGAATAATTTGGGAATTTACTCTGTG
TTTATTTATTTTTATGTTTTGTATTTGGATTTTAGAAAGTAAATAAAGAAGGTAGAAGAGTTACGGAATG
AAGAAAAAAAAATAAACAAAGGTTTAAAAAATTTCAACAAAAAGCGTACTTTACATATATATTTATTAGA
CAAGAAAAGCAGATTAAATAGATATACATTCGATTAACGATAAGTAAAATGTAAAATCACAGGATTTTCG
TGTGTGGTCTTCTACACAGACAAGATGAAACAATTCGGCATTAATACCTGAGAGCAGGAAGAGCAAGATA
AAAGGTAGTATTTGTTGGCGATCCCCCTAGAGTCTTTTACATCTTCGGAAAACAAAAACTATTTTTTCTT
TAATTTCTTTTTTTACTTTCTATTTTTAATTTATATATTTATATTAAAAAATTTAAATTATAATTATTTT
TATAGCACGTGATGAAAAGGACCCAGGTGGCACTTTTCGGGGAAATGTGCGCGGAACCCCTATTTGTTTA
TTTTTCTAAATACATTCAAATATGTATCCGCTCATGAGACAATAACCCTGATAAATGCTTCAATAATATT
GAAAAAGGAAGAGTATGAGTATTCAACATTTCCGTGTCGCCCTTATTCCCTTTTTTGCGGCATTTTGCCT
TCCTGTTTTTGCTCACCCAGAAACGCTGGTGAAAGTAAAAGATGCTGAAGATCAGTTGGGTGCACGAGTG
GGTTACATCGAACTGGATCTCAACAGCGGTAAGATCCTTGAGAGTTTTCGCCCCGAAGAACGTTTTCCAA
TGATGAGCACTTTTAAAGTTCTGCTATGTGGCGCGGTATTATCCCGTATTGACGCCGGGCAAGAGCAACT
CGGTCGCCGCATACACTATTCTCAGAATGACTTGGTTGAGTACTCACCAGTCACAGAAAAGCATCTTACG
GATGGCATGACAGTAAGAGAATTATGCAGTGCTGCCATAACCATGAGTGATAACACTGCGGCCAACTTAC
TTCTGACAACGATCGGAGGACCGAAGGAGCTAACCGCTTTTTTGCACAACATGGGGGATCATGTAACTCG
CCTTGATCGTTGGGAACCGGAGCTGAATGAAGCCATACCAAACGACGAGCGTGACACCACGATGCCTGTA
GCAATGGCAACAACGTTGCGCAAACTATTAACTGGCGAACTACTTACTCTAGCTTCCCGGCAACAATTAA
TAGACTGGATGGAGGCGGATAAAGTTGCAGGACCACTTCTGCGCTCGGCCCTTCCGGCTGGCTGGTTTAT
TGCTGATAAATCTGGAGCCGGTGAGCGTGGGTCTCGCGGTATCATTGCAGCACTGGGGCCAGATGGTAAG
CCCTCCCGTATCGTAGTTATCTACACGACGGGGAGTCAGGCAACTATGGATGAACGAAATAGACAGATCG
CTGAGATAGGTGCCTCACTGATTAAGCATTGGTAACTGTCAGACCAAGTTTACTCATATATACTTTAGAT
TGATTTAAAACTTCATTTTTAATTTAAAAGGATCTAGGTGAAGATCCTTTTTGATAATCTCATGACCAAA
ATCCCTTAACGTGAGTTTTCGTTCCACTGAGCGTCAGACCCCGTAGAAAAGATCAAAGGATCTTCTTGAG
ATCCTTTTTTTCTGCGCGTAATCTGCTGCTTGCAAACAAAAAAACCACCGCTACCAGCGGTGGTTTGTTT
GCCGGATCAAGAGCTACCAACTCTTTTTCCGAAGGTAACTGGCTTCAGCAGAGCGCAGATACCAAATACT
GTCCTTCTAGTGTAGCCGTAGTTAGGCCACCACTTCAAGAACTCTGTAGCACCGCCTACATACCTCGCTC
TGCTAATCCTGTTACCAGTGGCTGCTGCCAGTGGCGATAAGTCGTGTCTTACCGGGTTGGACTCAAGACG
ATAGTTACCGGATAAGGCGCAGCGGTCGGGCTGAACGGGGGGTTCGTGCACACAGCCCAGCTTGGAGCGA
ACGACCTACACCGAACTGAGATACCTACAGCGTGAGCTATGAGAAAGCGCCACGCTTCCCGAAGGGAGAA
AGGCGGACAGGTATCCGGTAAGCGGCAGGGTCGGAACAGGAGAGCGCACGAGGGAGCTTCCAGGGGGAAA
CGCCTGGTATCTTTATAGTCCTGTCGGGTTTCGCCACCTCTGACTTGAGCGTCGATTTTTGTGATGCTCG
TCAGGGGGGCGGAGCCTATGGAAAAACGCCAGCAACGCGGCCTTTTTACGGTTCCTGGCCTTTTGCTGGC
CTTTTGCTCACATGTTCTTTCCTGCGTTATCCCCTGATTCTGTGGATAACCGTATTACCGCCTTTGAGTG
AGCTGATACCGCTCGCCGCAGCCGAACGACCGAGCGCAGCGAGTCAGTGAGCGAGGAAGCGGAAGAGCGC
CCAATACGCAAACCGCCTCTCCCCGCGCGTTGGCCGATTCATTAATGCAGCTGGCACGACAGGTTTCCCG
ACTGGAAAGCGGGCAGTGAGCGCAACGCAATTAATGTGAGTTACCTCACTCATTAGGCACCCCAGGCTTT
ACACTTTATGCTTCCGGCTCCTATGTTGTGTGGAATTGTGAGCGGATAACAATTTCACACAGGAAACAGC
TATGACCATGATTACGCCAAGCGCGCAATTAACCCTCACTAAAGGGAACAAAAGCTGGAGCTCTTCGAGT
TTATCATTATCAATACTCGCCATTTCAAAGAATACGTAAATAATTAATAGTAGTGATTTTCCTAACTTTA
TTTAGTCAAAAAATTAGCCTTTTAATTCTGCTGTAACCCGTACATGCCCAAAATAGGGGGCGGGTTACAC
AGAATATATAACACCGAAGGTGCCTGGGTGAACAGGTTTATTCCTGGCATCCACTAAATATAATGGAGCC
CGCTTTTTAAGCTGGCATCCAGAAAAAAAAAGAATCCCAGCACCAAAATATTGTTTTCTTCACCAACCAT
CAGTTCATAGGTCCATTCTCTTAGCGCAACTACAGAGAACAGGGGCACAAACAGGCAAAAAACGGGCACA
ACCTCAATGGAGTGATGCAACCTGCCTGGAGTAAATGATGACACAAGGCAATTGACCCACGCATGTATCT
ATCTCATTTTCTTACACCTTCTATTACCTTCTGCTCTCTCTGATTTGGAAAAAGCTGAAAAAAAAGGTTG
AAACCAGTTCCCTGAAATTATTCCCCTACTTGACTAATAAGTATATAAAGACGGTAGGTATTGATTGTAA
TTCTGTAAATCTATTTCTTAAACTTCTTAAATTCTACTTTTATAGTTAGTCTTTTTTTTAGTTTTAAAAC
ACCAGAACTTAGTTTCGACGGATTCTAGAACTAGTGGATCCCCCGGGACAAAATGGTGAGCAAGGGCGAG
GAGCTGTTCACCGGGGTGGTGCCCATCCTGGTCGAGCTGGACGGCGACGTAAACGGCCACAAGTTCAGCG
TGTCCGGCGAGGGCGAGGGCGATGCCACCTACGGCAAGCTGACCCTGAAGTTCATCTGCACCACCGGCAA
GCTGCCCGTGCCCTGGCCCACCCTCGTGACCACCCTGACCTGGGGCGTGCAGTGCTTCGCCCGCTACCCC
GACCACATGAAGCAGCACGACTTCTTCAAGTCCGCCATGCCCGAAGGCTACGTCCAGGAGCGCACCATCT
TCTTCAAGGACGACGGCAACTACAAGACCCGCGCCGAGGTGAAGTTCGAGGGCGACACCCTGGTGAACCG
CATCGAGCTGAAGGGCATCGACTTCAAGGAGGACGGCAACATCCTGGGGCACAAGCTGGAGTACAACTAC
ATCAGCGACAACGTCTATATCACCGCCGACAAGCAGAAGAACGGCATCAAGGCCAACTTCAAGATCCGCC
ACAACATCGAGGACGGCAGCGTGCAGCTCGCCGACCACTACCAGCAGAACACCCCCATCGGCGACGGCCC
CGTGCTGCTGCCCGACAACCACTACCTGAGCACCCAGTCCAAGCTGAGCAAAGACCCCAACGAGAAGCGC
GATCACATGGTCCTGCTGGAGTTCGTGACCGCCGCCGGGATCACTCTCGGCATGGACGAGCTGTACAAGG
GTGGACCAGGTGGTGGACATCAAACAAGTTTGTACAAAAAAGCTGAACGAGAAACGTAAAATGATATAAA
TATCAATATATTAAATTAGATTTTGCATAAAAAACAGACTACATAATACTGTAAAACACAACATATCCAG
TCACTATGGCGGCCGCATTAGGCACCCCAGGCTTTACACTTTATGCTTCCGGCTCGTATAATGTGTGGAT
TTTGAGTTAGGATCCGTCGAGATTTTCAGGAGCTAAGGAAGCTAAAATGGAGAAAAAAATCACTGGATAT
ACCACCGTTGATATATCCCAATGGCATCGTAAAGAACATTTTGAGGCATTTCAGTCAGTTGCTCAATGTA
CCTATAACCAGACCGTTCAGCTGGATATTACGGCCTTTTTAAAGACCGTAAAGAAAAATAAGCACAAGTT
TTATCCGGCCTTTATTCACATTCTTGCCCGCCTGATGAATGCTCATCCGGAATTCCGTATGGCAATGAAA
GACGGTGAGCTGGTGATATGGGATAGTGTTCACCCTTGTTACACCGTTTTCCATGAGCAAACTGAAACGT
TTTCATCGCTCTGGAGTGAATACCACGACGATTTCCGGCAGTTTCTACACATATATTCGCAAGATGTGGC
GTGTTACGGTGAAAACCTGGCCTATTTCCCTAAAGGGTTTATTGAGAATATGTTTTTCGTCTCAGCCAAT
CCCTGGGTGAGTTTCACCAGTTTTGATTTAAACGTGGCCAATATGGACAACTTCTTCGCCCCCGTTTTCA
CCATGGGCAAATATTATACGCAAGGCGACAAGGTGCTGATGCCGCTGGCGATTCAGGTTCATCATGCCGT
CTGTGATGGCTTCCATGTCGGCAGAATGCTTAATGAATTACAACAGTACTGCGATGAGTGGCAGGGCGGG
GCGTAAACGCCGCGTGGATCCGGCTTACTAAAAGCCAGATAACAGTATGCGTATTTGCGCGCTGATTTTT
GCGGTATAAGAATATATACTGATATGTATACCCGAAGTATGTCAAAAAGAGGTATGCTATGAAGCAGCGT
ATTACAGTGACAGTTGACAGCGACAGCTATCAGTTGCTCAAGGCATATATGATGTCAATATCTCCGGTCT
GGTAAGCACAACCATGCAGAATGAAGCCCGTCGTCTGCGTGCCGAACGCTGGAAAGCGGAAAATCAGGAA
GGGATGGCTGAGGTCGCCCGGTTTATTGAAATGAACGGCTCTTTTGCTGACGAGAACAGGGGCTGGTGAA
ATGCAGTTTAAGGTTTACACCTATAAAAGAGAGAGCCGTTATCGTCTGTTTGTGGATGTACAGAGTGATA
TTATTGACACGCCCGGGCGACGGATGGTGATCCCCCTGGCCAGTGCACGTCTGCTGTCAGATAAAGTCTC
CCGTGAACTTTACCCGGTGGTGCATATCGGGGATGAAAGCTGGCGCATGATGACCACCGATATGGCCAGT
GTGCCGGTCTCCGTTATCGGGGAAGAAGTGGCTGATCTCAGCCACCGCGAAAATGACATCAAAAACGCCA
TTAACCTGATGTTCTGGGGAATATAAATGTCAGGCTCCCTTATACACAGCCAGTCTGCAGGTCGACCATA
GTGACTGGATATGTTGTGTTTTACAGTATTATGTAGTCTGTTTTTTATGCAAAATCTAATTTAATATATT
GATATTTATATCATTTTACGTTTCTCGTTCAGCTTTCTTGTACAAAGTGGTTCGATGTCATGTAATTAGT
TATGTCACGCTTACATTCACGCCCTCCCCCCACATCCGCTCTAACCGAAAAGGAAGGAGTTAGACAACCT
GAAGTCTAGGTCCCTATTTATTTTTTTATAGTTATGTTAGTATTAAGAACGTTATTTATATTTCAAATTT
TTCTTTTTTTTCTGTACAGACGCGTGTACGCATGTAACATTATACTGAAAACCTTGCTTGAGAAGGTTTT
GGGACGCTCGAAGGCTTTAATTTGCGGCCGGTACCCAATTCGCCCTATAGTGAGTCGTATTACGCGCGCT
CACTGGCCGTCGTTTTACAACGTCGTGACTGGGAAAACCCTGGCGTTACCCAACTTAATCGCCTTGCAGC
ACATCCCCCTTTCGCCAGCTGGCGTAATAGCGAAGAGGCCCGCACCGATCGCCCTTCCCAACAGTTGCGC
AGCCTGAATGGCGAATGGCGCG
[124 nt withheld, positions 6393-6516]
C
[91 nt withheld, positions 6518-6608]
A
[49 nt withheld, positions 6610-6658]
CCTTTGACGTTGGAGTCCACGTTCTTT
[37 nt withheld, positions 6686-6722]
ACCCTATCTCGGTCTATTCTTTTGATTTATAAGGGATTTTGCCGATTTCGGCCTATTGGTTAAAAAATGA
GCTGATTTAACAAAAATTTAACGCGAATTTTAACAAAATATTAACGTTTACAATTTCCTGATGCGGTATT
TTCTCCTTACGCATCTGTGCGGTATTTCACACCGCATATCGACGGTCGAGGAGAACTTCTAGTATATCCA
CATACCTAATATTATTGCCTTATTAAAAATGGAATCCCAACAATTACATCAAAATCCACATTCTCTTCAA
AATCAATTGTCCTGTACTTCCTTGTTCATGTGTGTTCAAAAACGTTATATTTATAGGATAATTATACTCT
ATTTCTCAACAAGTAATTGGTTGTTTGGCCGAGCGGTCTAAGGCGCCTGATTCAAGAAATATCTTGACCG
CAGTTAACTGTGGGAATACTCAGGTATCGTAAGATGCAAGAGTTCGAATCTCTTAGCAACCATTATTTTT
TTCCTCAACATAACGAGAACACACAGGGGCGCTATCGCACAGAATCAAATTCGATGACTGGAAATTTTTT
GTTAATTTCAGAGGTCGCCTGACGCATATACCTTTTTCAACTGAAAAATTGGGAGAAAAAGGAAAGGTGA
GAGGCCGGAACCGGCTTTTCATATAGAATAGAGAAGCGTTCATGACTAAATGCTTGCATCACAATACTTG
AAGTTGACAATATTATTTAAGGACCTATTGTTTTTTCCAATAGGTGGTTAGCAATCGTCTTACTTTCTAA
CTTTTCTTACCTTTTACATTTCAGCAATATATATATATATTTCAAGGATATACCATTCTAATGTCTGCCC
CTATGTCTGCCCCTAAGAAGATCGTCGTTTTGCCAGGTGACCACGTTGGTCAAGAAATCACAGCCGAAGC
CATTAAGGTTCTTAAAGCTATTTCTGATGTTCGTTCCAATGTCAAGTTCGATTTCGAAAATCATTTAATT
GGTGGTGCTGCTATCGATGCTACAGGTGTCCCACTTCCAGATGAGGCGCTGGAAGCCTCCAAGAAGGTTG
ATGCCGTTTTGTTAGGTGCTGTGGGTGGTCCTAAATGGGGTACCGGTAGTGTTAGACCTGAACAAGGTTT
ACTAAAAATCCGTAAAGAACTTCAATTGTACGCCAACTTAAGACCATGTAACTTTGCATCCGACTCTCTT
TTAGACTTATCTCCAATCAAGCCACAATTTGCTAAAGGTACTGACTTCGTTGTTGTCAGAGAATTAGTGG
GAGGTATTTACTTTGGTAAGAGAAAGGAAGACGATGGTGATGGTGTCGCTTGGGATAGTGAACAATACAC
CGTTCCAGAAGTGCAAAGAATCACAAGAATGGCCGCTTTCATGGCCCTACAACATGAGCCACCATTGCCT
ATTTGGTCCTTGGATAAAGCTAATGTTTTGGCCTCTTCAAGATTATGGAGAAAAACTGTGGAGGAAACCA
TCAAGAACGAATTCCCTACATTGAAGGTTCAACATCAATTGATTGATTCTGCCGCCATGATCCTAGTTAA
GAACCCAACCCACCTAAATGGTATTATAATCACCAGCAACATGTTTGGTGATATCATCTCCGATGAAGCC
TCCGTTATCCCAGGTTCCTTGGGTTTGTTGCCATCTGCGTCCTTGGCCTCTTTGCCAGACAAGAACACCG
CATTTGGTTTGTACGAACCATGCCACGGTTCTGCTCCAGATTTGCCAAAGAATAAGGTTGACCCTATCGC
CACTATCTTGTCTGCTGCAATGATGTTGAAATTGTCATTGAACTTGCCTGAAGAAGGTAAGGCCATTGAA
GATGCAGTTAAAAAGGTTTTGGATGCAGGTATCAGAACTGGTGATTTAGGTGGTTCCAACAGTACCACCG
AAGTCGGTGATGCTGTCGCCGAAGAAGTTAAGAAAATCCTTGCTTAAAAAGATTCTCTTTTTTTATGATA
TTTGTACATAAACTTTATAAATGAAATTCATAATAGAAACGACACGAAATTACAAAATGGAATATGTTCA
TAGGGTAGACGAAACTATATACGCAATCTACATACATTTATCAAGAAGGAGAAAAAGGAGGATAGTAAAG
GAATACAGGTAAGCAAATTGATACTAATGGCTCAACGTGATAAGGAAAAAGAATTGCACTTTAACATTAA
TATTGACAAGGAGGAGGGCACCACACAAAAAGTTAGGTGTAACAGAAAATCATGAAACTACGATTCCTAA
TTTGATATTGGAGGATTTTCTCTAAAAAAAAAAAAATACAACAAATAAAAAACACTCAATGACCTGACCA
TTTGATGGAGTTTAAGTCAATACCTTCTTGAACCATTTCCCATAATGGTGAAAGTTCCCTCAAGAATTTT
ACTCTGTCAGAAACGGCCTTACGACGTAGTCGATATGGTGCACTCTCAGTACAATCTGCTCTGATGCCGC
ATAGTTAAGCCAGCCCCGACACCCGCCAACACCCGCTGACGCGCCCTGACGGGCTTGTCTGCTCCCGGCA
TCCGCTTACAGACAAGCTGTGACCGTCTCCGGGAGCTGCATGTGTCAGAGGTTTTCACCGTCATCACCGA
AACGCGCGA
