>Addgene plasmid #14410 | pAG415GPD-Cerulean-ccdB | addgene partial sequence | sequence record 21099 | 14410 with pRS_marker
TTCTTGAGGGAACTTTCACCATTATGGGAAATGGTTCAAGAAGGTATTGACTTAAACTCCATCAAATGGT
CAGGTCATTGAGTGTTTTTTATTTGTTGTATTTTTTTTTTTTTAGAGAAAATCCTCCAATATATAAATTA
GGAATCATAGTTTCATGATTTTCTGTTACACCTAACTTTTTGTGTGGTGCCCTCCTCCTTGTCAATATTA
ATGTTAAAGTGCAATTCTTTTTCCTTATCACGTTGAGCCATTAGTATCAATTTGCTTACCTGTATTCCTT
TACATCCTCCTTTTTCTCCTTCTTGATAAATGTATGTAGATTGCGTATATAGTTTCGTCTACCCTATGAA
CATATTCCATTTTGTAATTTCGTGTCGTTTCTATTATGAATTTCATTTATAAAGTTTATGTACAAATATC
ATAAAAAAAGAGAATCTTTTTAAGCAAGGATTTTCTTAACTTCTTCGGCGACAGCATCACCGACTTCGGT
GGTACTGTTGGAACCACCTAAATCACCAGTTCTGATACCTGCATCCAAAACCTTTTTAACTGCATCTTCA
ATGGCCTTACCTTCTTCAGGCAAGTTCAATGACAATTTCAACATCATTGC
