>Addgene plasmid #14410 | pAG415GPD-Cerulean-ccdB | addgene partial sequence | sequence record 21100 | 14410 with EXFP-R
TAGCCTTCGGGCATGGCGGACTTGAAGAAGTCGTGCTGCTTCATGTGGTCGGGGTAGCGGGCGAAGCACT
GCACGCCCCAGGTCAGGGTGGTCACGAGGGTGGGCCAGGGCACGGGCAGCTTGCCGGTGGTGCAGATGAA
CTTCAGGGTCAGCTTGCCGTAGGTGGCATCGCCCTCGCCCTCGCCGGACACGCTGAACTTGTGGCCGTTT
ACGTCGCCGTCCAGCTCGACCAGGATGGGCACCACCCCGGTGAACAGCTCCTCGCCCTTGCTCACCATTT
TGTCCCGGGGGATCCACTAGTTCTAGAATCCGTCGAAACTAAGTTCTGGTGTTTTAAAACTAAAAAAAAG
ACTAACTATAAAAGTAGAATTTAAGAAGTTTAAGAAATAGATTTACAGAATTACAATCAATACCTACCGT
CTTTATATACTTATTAGTCAAGTAGGGGAATAATTTCAGGGAACTGGTTTCAACCTTTTTTTTCAGCTTT
TTCCAAATCAGAGAGAGCAGAAGGTAATAGAAGGTGTAAGAAAATGAGATAGATACATGCGTGGGTCAAT
TGCCTTGTGTCATCATTTACTCCAGGCAGGTTGCATCACTCCATTGAGGTTGTGCCCGTTTTTTGCCTGT
TTGT
